>Addgene plasmid #12701 | DCT.VV.Orf13 | addgene partial sequence | sequence record 19098 | T7 5'-TAATACGACTCACTATAGGG-3'
TCGGATCCAGTACCCTTCACCGAATTCCAGCTGACCACCATGGATGCCACTGCTGGATTACATCTAGGTT
TCAGAAGACTCGGCATATTAACCCAAGCAGCATCCCCGTGGAACCAACGCTCAACAGATGTGGGATTTGG
TAGACCTCCTACTACGTATAATTTATTGTTAGCGGGTATCCCGCTAGCATACAGTCTGGGGCTATTCATC
GGAGGAATTGGAATCCAATTGTTTGATATATAAGCAATTCCCGGGGATCCGAATAAAGGGTCAAGACAAT
TCTGCAGATATCCAGCACAGTGGCGGCCGCTCGAGTCTAGAGGGCCCGCGGTTCGAAGGTAAGCCTATCC
CTAACCCTCTCCTCGGTCTCGATTCTACGCGTACCGGTCATCATCACCATCACCATTGAGTTTAAACCCG
CTGATCAGCCTCGACTGTGCCTTCTAGTTGCCAGCCATCTGTTGTTTGCCCCTCCCCCGTGCCTTCCTTG
ACCCTGGAAGGTGCCACTCCCACTGTCCTTTCCTAATAAAATGAGGAAATTGCATCGCATTGTCTGAGTA
GGTGTCATTCTAT
