[The description below was written by a language model from this plasmid's Addgene catalogue record.]
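Description:
DCT.VV.Orf13 is a mammalian expression plasmid built on the commercial pcDNA 3.1D V5-His-TOPO backbone (about 5.5 kb without insert) and carrying a short, 204 bp open reading frame from vaccinia virus. It is maintained as a high-copy plasmid in E. coli under ampicillin selection, and the backbone also provides a neomycin resistance marker so that transfected mammalian cells can be selected with G418. The record does not list the promoter or other regulatory features. Vectors of this family normally drive the insert from the CMV immediate-early promoter, with an upstream T7 promoter (consistent with the T7 sequencing primer listed) and optional C-terminal V5 and polyhistidine tags. Whether the ORF is in frame with those tags is not stated. The insert is recorded as flanked by intact BamHI sites on both sides, so it can be excised with a single enzyme.

The plasmid is one member of a library of individually cloned vaccinia virus ORFs, assembled for screening work aimed at identifying poxvirus CD8+ T cell determinants relevant to smallpox vaccine design and characterisation. In that setting, each ORF is expressed in mammalian cells so that its product can be tested for recognition by virus-specific T cells. The name "Orf13" is internal to this library. The corresponding gene designations in the Copenhagen and WR strains are given only in the collection's supplementary data, not in this record. The depositors caution that the clone was made for screening and may differ from the current canonical reference sequence, so the insert should be checked against available sequencing data before relying on it.
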