Addgene plasmid #12701: DCT.VV.Orf13
Purpose: This plasmid was designed for screening purposes and may contain discrepancies relative to the current canonical GenBank version of the gene.
Depositing lab: Jack Bennink & Jon Yewdell. Depositing organization: National Institute of Allergy and Infectious Diseases (NIAID). Publication: Identification of poxvirus CD8+ T cell determinants to enable rational design and characterization of smallpox vaccines. Tscharke DC, Karupiah G, Zhou J, Palmore T, Irvine KR, Haeryfar SM, Williams S, Sidney J, Sette A, Bennink JR, Yewdell JW. J Exp Med. 2005 January 3; 201(1): 95–104. 10.1084/jem.20041912 PubMed 15623576.
Backbone
  Vector backbone: pcDNA 3.1D V5-His-TOPO
  Backbone manufacturer: Invitrogen
  Backbone size w/o insert (bp): 5514
  Vector type: Mammalian Expression
  Selectable markers: Neomycin (select with G418)
Growth in bacteria
  Bacterial resistance: Ampicillin, 100 μg/mL
  Growth temperature: 37°C
  Growth strain: DH5alpha
  Copy number: High Copy
Gene/Insert
  Gene/Insert name: VV.Orf13
  Species: Vaccinia Virus
  Insert size (bp): 204
  Cloning method: Restriction Enzyme; 5′ cloning site BamHI (not destroyed); 3′ cloning site BamHI (not destroyed)
  Sequencing primers: 5′ Universal T7
Terms and licenses: Academic/Nonprofit Terms; Industry Terms: Not Available to Industry
Depositor comments: Please see the Vaccinia kit page ( https://www.addgene.org/vvorf/ ) for more information. The kit page contains the supplemental VVOrfData spreadsheet, which includes important information about this plasmid. The plasmid and insert names provided here relate only to this library. The name of the ORF (if present) in VACV strain Copenhagen and the name of the ORF (if annotated) in VACV strain WR sequence can be found in VVOrfData spreadsheet. Please note that the amino acid sequence given for each ORF in the spreadsheet may contain some errors. Additionally, changes from the expected sequence may be present in these plasmids. Please see Addgene's quality control sequence and sequencing notes in the VVOrfData spreadsheet before ordering this plasmid.
How to cite: DCT.VV.Orf13 was a gift from Jack Bennink & Jon Yewdell (Addgene plasmid # 12701 ; http://n2t.net/addgene:12701 ; RRID:Addgene_12701)
